>Addgene plasmid #43010 | I-AGTT | depositor partial sequence | sequence record 58275 | I-AGTT sequence 424 bps
CGTCTCCTGACCCCAGAGCAGGTCGTGGCAATCGCCTCCAACATTGGCGGGAAACAGGCACTCGAGACTG
TCCAGCGCCTGCTTCCCGTGCTGTGCCAAGCGCACGGACTCACCCCAGAGCAGGTCGTGGCAATCGCGAG
CAATAACGGCGGAAAACAGGCTTTGGAAACGGTGCAGAGGCTCCTTCCAGTGCTGTGCCAAGCGCACGGC
CTCACCCCAGAGCAGGTCGTGGCCATTGCCTCGAATGGAGGGGGCAAACAGGCGTTGGAAACCGTACAAC
GATTGCTGCCGGTGCTGTGCCAAGCGCACGGATTAACCCCAGAGCAGGTCGTGGCCATTGCCTCGAATGG
AGGGGGCAAACAGGCGTTGGAAACCGTACAACGATTGCTGCCGGTGCTGTGCCAAGCGCACGGCTTAAGA
GACG
