>Addgene plasmid #43010 | I-AGTT | addgene partial sequence | sequence record 59951 | M13-F20 5'-TGTAAAACGACGGCCAGT-3'
CTATAGGGCGAATTGGGCCCTCTAGATGCATGCTCGAGCGGCCGCCAGTGTGATGGATATCTGCAGAATT
CGCCCTTATATAGATGCCGTCCTAGCGCGTCTCCTGACCCCAGAGCAGGTCGTGGCAATCGCCTCCAACA
TTGGCGGGAAACAGGCACTCGAGACTGTCCAGCGCCTGCTTCCCGTGCTGTGCCAAGCGCACGGACTCAC
CCCAGAGCAGGTCGTGGCAATCGCGAGCAATAACGGCGGAAAACAGGCTTTGGAAACGGTGCAGAGGCTC
CTTCCAGTGCTGTGCCAAGCGCACGGCCTCACCCCAGAGCAGGTCGTGGCCATTGCCTCGAATGGAGGGG
GCAAACAGGCGTTGGAAACCGTACAACGATTGCTGCCGGTGCTGTGCCAAGCGCACGGATTAACCCCAGA
GCAGGTCGTGGCCATTGCCTCGAATGGAGGGGGCAAACAGGCGTTGGAAACCGTACAACGATTGCTGCCG
GTGCTGTGCCAAGCGCACGGCTTAAGAGACGTGGGCACAGGAAAGATACTTAAGGGCGAATTCCAGCACA
CTGGCGGCCGTTACTAGTGGATCCGAGCTCGGTACCAAGCTTGGCGTAATCATGGTCATAGCTGTTTCCT
GTGTGAAATTGTTATCCGCTCACAATTCCACACAACATACGAGCCGGAAGCATAAAGTGTAAAGCCTGGG
GTGCCTAATGAGTGAGCTAACTCACATTAATTGCGTTGCGCTCACTGCCCGCTTTCCAGTCGGGAAACCT
GTCGTGCCAGCTGCATTAATGAATCGGCCAACGCGCGGGGAGAGGCGGTTTGCGTATTGGGCGCTCTTCC
GCTTCCTCGCTCACTGACTCGCTGCGCTCGGTCGTTCGGCTGCGGC
