[The description below was written by a language model from this plasmid's Addgene catalogue record.]
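Description:
I-AGTT is a bacterial cloning plasmid built on the commercial pCRII-TOPO backbone (about 4 kb without insert), into which a 424 bp synthetic fragment was placed by TOPO cloning. It is maintained at high copy number in standard E. coli cloning strains and carries both ampicillin and kanamycin resistance, so either or both antibiotics can be used for selection. The insert is flanked by the T7 and M13-reverse priming sites of the backbone, which are the recorded sequencing primers. The vector type is given simply as bacterial cloning. No promoter for expressing the insert in mammalian or other cells is recorded, so the plasmid serves as a storage and source vector for a DNA module, not as an expression construct.

The insert is described only by its name and as synthetic; the record does not spell out its composition. The associated publication describes a TALEN genome-editing system for making human stem cell-based disease models. In that context, the name most plausibly denotes a pre-assembled block of TAL effector repeats recognising the four-base target A-G-T-T. The "I" prefix probably marks the block's position in an ordered assembly series. This reading is consistent with the insert size, since four TALE repeats of roughly 100 bp each would total close to 424 bp, but it remains an inference and is not a stated fact. On this interpretation, the plasmid would be one member of a library of multimer modules that are excised or amplified and joined in order to build custom TALE DNA-binding arrays, which are then fused to a nuclease domain in a separate expression vector. No feature table was supplied, so individual element positions cannot be described.
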