Addgene plasmid #43010: I-AGTT
Depositing lab: Chad Cowan & Kiran Musunuru. Depositing organization: Harvard University. Publication: A TALEN Genome-Editing System for Generating Human Stem Cell-Based Disease Models. Ding Q, Lee YK, Schaefer EA, Peters DT, Veres A, Kim K, Kuperwasser N, Motola DL, Meissner TB, Hendriks WT, Trevisan M, Gupta RM, Moisan A, Banks E, Friesen M, Schinzel RT, Xia F, Tang A, Xia Y, Figueroa E, Wann A, Ahfeldt T, Daheron L, Zhang F, Rubin LL, Peng LF, Chung RT, Musunuru K, Cowan CA. Cell Stem Cell. 2012 Dec 12. pii: S1934-5909(12)00645-5. doi: 10.1016/j.stem.2012.11.011. PubMed 23246482.
Backbone
  Vector backbone: pCRII-TOPO
  Backbone manufacturer: Invitrogen
  Backbone size w/o insert (bp): 3973
  Vector type: Bacterial Cloning
Growth in bacteria
  Bacterial resistance: Ampicillin and Kanamycin, 100 & 50 μg/mL
  Growth temperature: 37°C
  Growth strain: Top10
  Copy number: High Copy
Gene/Insert
  Gene/Insert name: I-AGTT
  Species: Synthetic
  Insert size (bp): 424
  Cloning method: TOPO Cloning
  Sequencing primers: 5′ T7; 3′ M13-rev
Terms and licenses: Academic/Nonprofit Terms; Industry Terms: Not Available to Industry
How to cite: I-AGTT was a gift from Chad Cowan & Kiran Musunuru (Addgene plasmid # 43010 ; http://n2t.net/addgene:43010 ; RRID:Addgene_43010)
